Addgene plasmid #45549: pcDNA5/FRT-HA-rM3D(Gs)
Purpose: Expresses rM3D (Gs) neuronal activator
Depositing lab: Bryan Roth. Depositing organization: University of North Carolina at Chapel Hill. Publication: Evolving the lock to fit the key to create a family of G protein-coupled receptors potently activated by an inert ligand. Armbruster BN, Li X, Pausch MH, Herlitze S, Roth BL. Proc Natl Acad Sci U S A. 2007 Mar 20;104(12):5163-8. Epub 2007 Mar 2. 10.1073/pnas.0700293104 PubMed 17360345.
Backbone
  Vector backbone: pcDNA5/FRT
  Backbone manufacturer: Invitrogen
  Backbone size w/o insert (bp): 5026
  Total vector size (bp): 6441
  Vector type: Mammalian Expression, Bacterial Expression
  Selectable markers: Hygromycin
Growth in bacteria
  Bacterial resistance: Ampicillin, 100 μg/mL
  Growth temperature: 37°C
  Growth strain: Top10
  Copy number: High Copy
Gene/Insert
  Gene/Insert name: rM3D (Gs) (alt name: HA-GsD)
  Species: R. norvegicus (rat)
  Insert size (bp): 1415
  Promoter: CMV
  Tag / fusion protein: HA (N terminal on insert)
  Cloning method: Restriction Enzyme; 5′ cloning site BamHI (not destroyed); 3′ cloning site NotI (not destroyed)
  Sequencing primers: 5′ taatacgactcactataggg; 3′ cctcgactgtgccttcta
Terms and licenses: Academic/Nonprofit Terms; Industry Terms: Not Available to Industry
Depositor comments: These plasmids were generated as part of the Illuminating the Druggable Genome (IDG) program sponsored by the NIH Common Fund. The goal of this program is to identify, gather, and distribute information and resources for proteins that currently are not well-studied yet belong to commonly drug-targeted protein families: protein kinases, non-olfactory G-protein coupled receptors (GPCRs), and ion channels. The IDG program is designed to develop fundamental research tools for understudied proteins, elucidate their function, and disseminate the IDG-related resources and data to the greater scientific community.
How to cite: pcDNA5/FRT-HA-rM3D(Gs) was a gift from Bryan Roth (Addgene plasmid # 45549 ; http://n2t.net/addgene:45549 ; RRID:Addgene_45549)
