[The description below was written by a language model from this plasmid's Addgene catalogue record, the feature table of its GenBank file and pLannotate feature annotations shown in this document.]
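Description:
pcDNA5/FRT-HA-rM3D(Gs) is a mammalian expression plasmid built on the Invitrogen pcDNA5/FRT backbone, about 6.4 kb in total, that encodes rM3D(Gs) (also called HA-GsD), an engineered G protein-coupled receptor derived from the rat M3 muscarinic acetylcholine receptor. It belongs to the family of designer receptors evolved to respond to an otherwise inert ligand, and the record describes it as a Gs-coupled neuronal activator. The roughly 1.4 kb insert sits between BamHI and NotI sites and carries an N-terminal HA epitope tag for detection. The full-sequence annotation recognises only part of the open reading frame as rat Chrm3, as expected for a modified receptor, though the record does not spell out which segments or residues were altered. Transcription is driven by the CMV immediate early enhancer and promoter and terminated by the bovine growth hormone polyadenylation signal. A T7 promoter lies just upstream of the insert.

In bacteria the plasmid replicates from a high-copy ColE1/pUC-type origin and is selected with ampicillin through the bla gene. Downstream of the expression cassette is an FRT site placed directly before a hygromycin resistance coding sequence with an SV40 polyadenylation signal. In this backbone design the hygromycin gene lacks its own promoter and becomes functional only after FLP-mediated recombination into a genomic FRT site in a suitable host line, allowing isogenic stable cell lines to be selected; the plasmid can also be used for transient transfection. Short annotated fragments (HIV-1 LTR, SV40 promoter, f1 ori, ble, lacI) appear to be backbone remnants or partial matches. The accompanying GenBank record covers only 971 bp, showing the T7 promoter and HA tag.
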