Features (pLannotate 1.2.2; 20 found; start..end, strand, type, name):
     28..80      -  misc_feature   bom (fragment): basis of mobility region from pBR322
    235..614     +  enhancer       CMV enhancer: human cytomegalovirus immediate early enhancer
    615..818     +  promoter       CMV promoter: human cytomegalovirus (CMV) immediate early promoter
    814..847     +  LTR            5' LTR (truncated) (fragment): truncated 5' long terminal repeat (LTR) from HIV-1
    863..881     +  promoter       T7 promoter: promoter for bacteriophage T7 RNA polymerase
   1037..2269    +  CDS            Chrm3 (fragment): ACM3_RAT - Also known as Chrm-3. Experimental evidence at protein level: Swiss-Prot protein existence level 1. The muscarinic acetylcholine receptor mediates various cellular responses, including inhibition of adenylate cyclase, breakdown of phosphoinositides and modulation of potassium channels through the action of G proteins. Primary transducing effect is Pi turnover. From Rattus norvegicus (Rat).
   2400..2624    +  polyA_signal   bGH poly(A) signal: bovine growth hormone polyadenylation signal
   2628..2649    +  promoter       SV40 promoter (fragment): SV40 enhancer and early promoter
   2670..2902    +  rep_origin     f1 ori (fragment) (sequence partly withheld): f1 bacteriophage origin of replication; arrow indicates direction of (+) strand synthesis
   2907..2954    +  protein_bind   FRT: FLP-mediated recombination occurs in the 8-bp core sequence TCTAGAAA (Turan and Bode, 2011). FLP recombinase from the Saccharomyces cerevisiae 2μ plasmid
   2962..3984    +  CDS            HygR: aminoglycoside phosphotransferase from E. coli; aph(4)-Ia; confers resistance to hygromycin
   3994..4119    +  CDS            ble (fragment): BLE_KLEPN - Experimental evidence at protein level: Swiss-Prot protein existence level 1. Binding protein with a strong affinity to the bleomycin family of antibiotics. Binds to CL990; an antimitotic-antibiotic compound. From Klebsiella pneumoniae.
   4114..4235    +  polyA_signal   SV40 poly(A) signal: SV40 polyadenylation signal
   4308..4324    -  protein_bind   lac operator: The lac repressor binds to the lac operator to inhibit transcription in E. coli. This inhibition can be relieved by adding lactose or isopropyl-β-D-thiogalactopyranoside (IPTG). lac repressor encoded by lacI
   4332..4362    -  promoter       lac promoter: promoter for the E. coli lac operon
   4377..4398    -  protein_bind   CAP binding site: CAP binding activates transcription in the presence of cAMP. E. coli catabolite activator protein
   4411..4503    -  CDS            lacI (fragment): lac repressor; lacI; The lac repressor binds to the lac operator to inhibit transcription in E. coli. This inhibition can be relieved by adding lactose or isopropyl-β-D-thiogalactopyranoside (IPTG).
   4686..5274    -  rep_origin     ori: high-copy-number ColE1/pMB1/pBR322/pUC origin of replication
   5445..6305    -  CDS            AmpR: β-lactamase; bla; confers resistance to ampicillin, carbenicillin, and related antibiotics
   6306..6410    -  promoter       AmpR promoter: bla
>Addgene plasmid #45549 | pcDNA5/FRT-HA-rM3D(Gs) | depositor full sequence | sequence record 63776 | pcDNA5/FRT-HA-rM3D(Gs) sequence 6441 bps
GACGGATCGGGAGATCTCCCGATCCCCTATGGTGCACTCTCAGTACAATCTGCTCTGATGCCGCATAGTT
AAGCCAGTATCTGCTCCCTGCTTGTGTGTTGGAGGTCGCTGAGTAGTGCGCGAGCAAAATTTAAGCTACA
ACAAGGCAAGGCTTGACCGACAATTGCATGAAGAATCTGCTTAGGGTTAGGCGTTTTGCGCTGCTTCGCG
ATGTACGGGCCAGATATACGCGTTGACATTGATTATTGACTAGTTATTAATAGTAATCAATTACGGGGTC
ATTAGTTCATAGCCCATATATGGAGTTCCGCGTTACATAACTTACGGTAAATGGCCCGCCTGGCTGACCG
CCCAACGACCCCCGCCCATTGACGTCAATAATGACGTATGTTCCCATAGTAACGCCAATAGGGACTTTCC
ATTGACGTCAATGGGTGGAGTATTTACGGTAAACTGCCCACTTGGCAGTACATCAAGTGTATCATATGCC
AAGTACGCCCCCTATTGACGTCAATGACGGTAAATGGCCCGCCTGGCATTATGCCCAGTACATGACCTTA
TGGGACTTTCCTACTTGGCAGTACATCTACGTATTAGTCATCGCTATTACCATGGTGATGCGGTTTTGGC
AGTACATCAATGGGCGTGGATAGCGGTTTGACTCACGGGGATTTCCAAGTCTCCACCCCATTGACGTCAA
TGGGAGTTTGTTTTGGCACCAAAATCAACGGGACTTTCCAAAATGTCGTAACAACTCCGCCCCATTGACG
CAAATGGGCGGTAGGCGTGTACGGTGGGAGGTCTATATAAGCAGAGCTCTCTGGCTAACTAGAGAACCCA
CTGCTTACTGGCTTATCGAAATTAATACGACTCACTATAGGGAGACCCAAGCTGGCTAGCGTTTAAACTT
AAGCTTGGTACCGAGCTCGGATCCACTAGTCCAGTGTGGTGGAATTCTGCAGATAAGCTGCTGCAGGTCG
TCCTGGGACTATGTCAGAGAGTCACAATGTACCCCTACGACGTCCCCGACTACGCCACCTTGCACAGTAA
CAGTACAACCTCGCCTTTGTTTCCCAACATCAGCTCTTCCTGGGTGCACAGTCCCTCGGAGGCAGGGCTG
CCCTTGGGGACAGTCACTCAGTTGGGCAGCTACAACATTTCACAAGAAACTGGGAATTTCTCCTCAAACG
ACACCTCCAGCGACCCTCTCGGGGGTCACACCATCTGGCAAGTGGTCTTCATTGCCTTCTTAACTGGCTT
CCTGGCATTGGTGACCATCATTGGCAACATCCTTGTCATTGTGGCCTTCAAGGTCAACAAACAGCTGAAG
ACAGTCAACAACTACTTCCTCTTAAGCCTGGCCTGTGCAGACCTGATCATCGGGGTCATTTCCATGAACC
TGTTCACTACCTACATCATTATGAACCGTTGGGCACTGGGGAACTTAGCCTGCGACCTCTGGCTCTCCAT
TGACTGTGTGGCCAGCAATGCCTCTGTCATGAATCTGCTGGTCATCAGCTTTGACAGGTACTTTTCCATC
ACTTCTCCATTCCGCTACCAGAGCCTGATGACCAGGGCTCGAGCTGGTGTGATGATTGGTCTGGCTTGGG
TCATCTCCTTTGTCCTATGGGCTCCTGCCATCTTGTTCTGGCAATACTTTGTAGGGAAGAGAACTGTGCC
CCCAGGAGAATGTTTCATTCAGTTTCTGAGTGAGCCCACCATCACCTTCGGCACGGCGATCGCTGGCTTT
TACATGCCTGTCACCATCATGACTATTTTATACTGGCGGGTGTACCGGGAGGCCAAGGAGCAGATCAGGA
AGATCGACCGCTGCGAGGGCCGGTTCTATGGCAGCCAGGAGCAGCCGCAGCCACCCCCGCTCCCCCAACA
CCAGCCCATCCTCGGCAACGGCCGTGCCAGCAAGAGGAAGACGTCCCGTGTCATGGCCATGAGGGAACAC
AAAGCTCTGCAGACGCTCAGTGCCATCTTGCTAGCCTTCATCATCACGTGGACCCCCTACAACATCATGG
TCCTGGTGAACACCTTCTGTGACAGCTGCATACCCAAAACCTATTGGAATCTGGGCTACTGGCTGTGCTA
TATCAACAGCACCGTGAACCCTGTGTGCTATGCCCTGTGCAACAAAACATTCAGAACCACCTTCAAGACG
CTCCTCTTGTGCCAGTGTGACAAAAGGAAGAGGCGCAAACAGCAGTACCAGCAGAGACAGTCGGTCATTT
TTCACAAGCGAGTGCCGGAGCAGGCCTTGTAGAAAAGGGGTATGTTGAGAGCAGTGACCACGCAAGCGCG
TCAGCCCACACAGCCTAGCAGGAGTCATCCAGCACAGTGGCGGCCGCTCGAGTCTAGAGGGCCCGTTTAA
ACCCGCTGATCAGCCTCGACTGTGCCTTCTAGTTGCCAGCCATCTGTTGTTTGCCCCTCCCCCGTGCCTT
CCTTGACCCTGGAAGGTGCCACTCCCACTGTCCTTTCCTAATAAAATGAGGAAATTGCATCGCATTGTCT
GAGTAGGTGTCATTCTATTCTGGGGGGTGGGGTGGGGCAGGACAGCAAGGGGGAGGATTGGGAAGACAAT
AGCAGGCATGCTGGGGATGCGGTGGGCTCTATGGCTTCTGAGGCGGAAAGAACCAGCTGGGGCTCTAGGG
GGTATCCCC
[124 nt withheld, positions 2670-2793]
C
[90 nt withheld, positions 2795-2884]
AGGGTGATGGTTCACGTACCTAGAAGTTCCTATTCCGAAGTTCCTATTCTCTAGAAAGTATAGGAACTTC
CTTGGCCAAAAAGCCTGAACTCACCGCGACGTCTGTCGAGAAGTTTCTGATCGAAAAGTTCGACAGCGTC
TCCGACCTGATGCAGCTCTCGGAGGGCGAAGAATCTCGTGCTTTCAGCTTCGATGTAGGAGGGCGTGGAT
ATGTCCTGCGGGTAAATAGCTGCGCCGATGGTTTCTACAAAGATCGTTATGTTTATCGGCACTTTGCATC
GGCCGCGCTCCCGATTCCGGAAGTGCTTGACATTGGGGAATTCAGCGAGAGCCTGACCTATTGCATCTCC
CGCCGTGCACAGGGTGTCACGTTGCAAGACCTGCCTGAAACCGAACTGCCCGCTGTTCTGCAGCCGGTCG
CGGAGGCCATGGATGCGATCGCTGCGGCCGATCTTAGCCAGACGAGCGGGTTCGGCCCATTCGGACCGCA
AGGAATCGGTCAATACACTACATGGCGTGATTTCATATGCGCGATTGCTGATCCCCATGTGTATCACTGG
CAAACTGTGATGGACGACACCGTCAGTGCGTCCGTCGCGCAGGCTCTCGATGAGCTGATGCTTTGGGCCG
AGGACTGCCCCGAAGTCCGGCACCTCGTGCACGCGGATTTCGGCTCCAACAATGTCCTGACGGACAATGG
CCGCATAACAGCGGTCATTGACTGGAGCGAGGCGATGTTCGGGGATTCCCAATACGAGGTCGCCAACATC
TTCTTCTGGAGGCCGTGGTTGGCTTGTATGGAGCAGCAGACGCGCTACTTCGAGCGGAGGCATCCGGAGC
TTGCAGGATCGCCGCGGCTCCGGGCGTATATGCTCCGCATTGGTCTTGACCAACTCTATCAGAGCTTGGT
TGACGGCAATTTCGATGATGCAGCTTGGGCGCAGGGTCGATGCGACGCAATCGTCCGATCCGGAGCCGGG
ACTGTCGGGCGTACACAAATCGCCCGCAGAAGCGCGGCCGTCTGGACCGATGGCTGTGTAGAAGTACTCG
CCGATAGTGGAAACCGACGCCCCAGCACTCGTCCGAGGGCAAAGGAATAGCACGTACTACGAGATTTCGA
TTCCACCGCCGCCTTCTATGAAAGGTTGGGCTTCGGAATCGTTTTCCGGGACGCCGGCTGGATGATCCTC
CAGCGCGGGGATCTCATGCTGGAGTTCTTCGCCCACCCCAACTTGTTTATTGCAGCTTATAATGGTTACA
AATAAAGCAATAGCATCACAAATTTCACAAATAAAGCATTTTTTTCACTGCATTCTAGTTGTGGTTTGTC
CAAACTCATCAATGTATCTTATCATGTCTGTATACCGTCGACCTCTAGCTAGAGCTTGGCGTAATCATGG
TCATAGCTGTTTCCTGTGTGAAATTGTTATCCGCTCACAATTCCACACAACATACGAGCCGGAAGCATAA
AGTGTAAAGCCTGGGGTGCCTAATGAGTGAGCTAACTCACATTAATTGCGTTGCGCTCACTGCCCGCTTT
CCAGTCGGGAAACCTGTCGTGCCAGCTGCATTAATGAATCGGCCAACGCGCGGGGAGAGGCGGTTTGCGT
ATTGGGCGCTCTTCCGCTTCCTCGCTCACTGACTCGCTGCGCTCGGTCGTTCGGCTGCGGCGAGCGGTAT
CAGCTCACTCAAAGGCGGTAATACGGTTATCCACAGAATCAGGGGATAACGCAGGAAAGAACATGTGAGC
AAAAGGCCAGCAAAAGGCCAGGAACCGTAAAAAGGCCGCGTTGCTGGCGTTTTTCCATAGGCTCCGCCCC
CCTGACGAGCATCACAAAAATCGACGCTCAAGTCAGAGGTGGCGAAACCCGACAGGACTATAAAGATACC
AGGCGTTTCCCCCTGGAAGCTCCCTCGTGCGCTCTCCTGTTCCGACCCTGCCGCTTACCGGATACCTGTC
CGCCTTTCTCCCTTCGGGAAGCGTGGCGCTTTCTCATAGCTCACGCTGTAGGTATCTCAGTTCGGTGTAG
GTCGTTCGCTCCAAGCTGGGCTGTGTGCACGAACCCCCCGTTCAGCCCGACCGCTGCGCCTTATCCGGTA
ACTATCGTCTTGAGTCCAACCCGGTAAGACACGACTTATCGCCACTGGCAGCAGCCACTGGTAACAGGAT
TAGCAGAGCGAGGTATGTAGGCGGTGCTACAGAGTTCTTGAAGTGGTGGCCTAACTACGGCTACACTAGA
AGGACAGTATTTGGTATCTGCGCTCTGCTGAAGCCAGTTACCTTCGGAAAAAGAGTTGGTAGCTCTTGAT
CCGGCAAACAAACCACCGCTGGTAGCGGTGGTTTTTTTGTTTGCAAGCAGCAGATTACGCGCAGAAAAAA
AGGATCTCAAGAAGATCCTTTGATCTTTTCTACGGGGTCTGACGCTCAGTGGAACGAAAACTCACGTTAA
GGGATTTTGGTCATGAGATTATCAAAAAGGATCTTCACCTAGATCCTTTTAAATTAAAAATGAAGTTTTA
AATCAATCTAAAGTATATATGAGTAAACTTGGTCTGACAGTTACCAATGCTTAATCAGTGAGGCACCTAT
CTCAGCGATCTGTCTATTTCGTTCATCCATAGTTGCCTGACTCCCCGTCGTGTAGATAACTACGATACGG
GAGGGCTTACCATCTGGCCCCAGTGCTGCAATGATACCGCGAGACCCACGCTCACCGGCTCCAGATTTAT
CAGCAATAAACCAGCCAGCCGGAAGGGCCGAGCGCAGAAGTGGTCCTGCAACTTTATCCGCCTCCATCCA
GTCTATTAATTGTTGCCGGGAAGCTAGAGTAAGTAGTTCGCCAGTTAATAGTTTGCGCAACGTTGTTGCC
ATTGCTACAGGCATCGTGGTGTCACGCTCGTCGTTTGGTATGGCTTCATTCAGCTCCGGTTCCCAACGAT
CAAGGCGAGTTACATGATCCCCCATGTTGTGCAAAAAAGCGGTTAGCTCCTTCGGTCCTCCGATCGTTGT
CAGAAGTAAGTTGGCCGCAGTGTTATCACTCATGGTTATGGCAGCACTGCATAATTCTCTTACTGTCATG
CCATCCGTAAGATGCTTTTCTGTGACTGGTGAGTACTCAACCAAGTCATTCTGAGAATAGTGTATGCGGC
GACCGAGTTGCTCTTGCCCGGCGTCAATACGGGATAATACCGCGCCACATAGCAGAACTTTAAAAGTGCT
CATCATTGGAAAACGTTCTTCGGGGCGAAAACTCTCAAGGATCTTACCGCTGTTGAGATCCAGTTCGATG
TAACCCACTCGTGCACCCAACTGATCTTCAGCATCTTTTACTTTCACCAGCGTTTCTGGGTGAGCAAAAA
CAGGAAGGCAAAATGCCGCAAAAAAGGGAATAAGGGCGACACGGAAATGTTGAATACTCATACTCTTCCT
TTTTCAATATTATTGAAGCATTTATCAGGGTTATTGTCTCATGAGCGGATACATATTTGAATGTATTTAG
AAAAATAAACAAATAGGGGTTCCGCGCACATTTCCCCGAAAAGTGCCACCTGACGTC
