LOCUS       Exported 971 bp ds-DNA linear SYN 29-MAY-2021
DEFINITION  synthetic linear DNA
ACCESSION   .
VERSION     .
KEYWORDS    pcDNA5/FRT-HA-rM3D(Gs)
SOURCE      synthetic DNA construct
  ORGANISM  synthetic DNA construct
REFERENCE   1 (bases 1 to 971)
  AUTHORS   Armbruster BN, Li X, Pausch MH, Herlitze S, Roth BL
  TITLE     Evolving the lock to fit the key to create a family of G
            protein-coupled receptors potently activated by an inert ligand.
  JOURNAL   Proc Natl Acad Sci U S A. 2007 Mar 20;104(12):5163-8. Epub 2007 Mar
            2.
  PUBMED    17360345
REFERENCE   2 (bases 1 to 971)
  AUTHORS   .
  TITLE     Direct Submission
  JOURNAL   Exported May 29, 2021 from SnapGene Server 1.1.58
            http://www.snapgene.com
FEATURES             Location/Qualifiers
     source          1..971
                     /organism="synthetic DNA construct"
                     /mol_type="other DNA"
     primer_bind     50..69
                     /label=T7
                     /note="T7 promoter, forward primer"
     promoter        50..68
                     /label=T7 promoter
                     /note="promoter for bacteriophage T7 RNA polymerase"
     CDS             197..223
                     /codon_start=1
                     /product="HA (human influenza hemagglutinin) epitope tag"
                     /label=HA
                     /translation="YPYDVPDYA"
ORIGIN
        1 gcgactctct ggctactaga gaacccactg cttactggct tatcgaaatt aatacgactc
       61 actataggga gacccaagct ggctagcgtt taaacttaag cttggtaccg agctcggatc
      121 cactagtcca gtgtggtgga attctgcaga taagctgctg caggtcgtcc tgggactatg
      181 tcagagagtc acaatgtacc cctacgacgt ccccgactac gccaccttgc acagtaacag
      241 tacaacctcg cctttgtttc ccaacatcag ctcttcctgg gtgcacagtc cctcggaggc
      301 agggctgccc ttggggacag tcactcagtt gggcagctac aacatttcac aagaaactgg
      361 gaatttctcc tcaaacgaca cctccagcga ccctctcggg ggtcacacca tctggcaagt
      421 ggtcttcatt gccttcttaa ctggcttcct ggcattggtg accatcattg gcaacatcct
      481 tgtcattgtg gccttcaagg tcaacaaaca gctgaagaca gtcaacaact acttcctctt
      541 aagcctggcc tgtgcagacc tgatcatcgg ggtcatttcc atgaacctgt tcactaccta
      601 catcattatg aaccgttggg cactggggaa cttagcctgc gacctctggc tctccattga
      661 ctgtgtggcc agcaatgcct ctgtcatgaa tctgctggtc atcagctttg acaggtactt
      721 ttccatcact tctccattcc gctaccagag cctgatgacc agggctcgag ctggtgtgat
      781 gattggtctg gcttgggtca tctcctttgt cctatgggct cctgccatct tgttctggca
      841 atactttgta gggaagagaa ctgtgccccc aggagaatgt ttcattcagt ttctgagtga
      901 gcccaccatc accttcggca cggcgatcgc tggcttttac atgcctgtca ccatcatgac
      961 tattttatac t
//
